>Addgene plasmid #231011 | CVS-N2c-RVdG-MCP:oScarlet:KASH-6xMBS | addgene full sequence | sequence record 461202 | Addgene NGS Result
TTTGCAAAAAGCGATCTCATGCTGGAGTTCTTCGCCCACCCCAACTTGTTTATTGCAGCTTATAATGGTT
ACAAATAAAGCAATAGCATCACAAATTTCACAAATAAAGCATTTTTTTCACTGCATTCTAGTTGTGGTTT
GTCCAAACTCATCAATGTATCTTATCATGTCTGTATACCGTCGACCTCTAGCTAGAGCTTGGCGTAATCA
TGGTCATAGCTGTTTCCTGTGTGAAATTGTTATCCGCTCACAATTCCACACAACATACGAGCCGGAAGCA
TAAAGTGTAAAGCCTGGGGTGCCTAATGAGTGAGCTAACTCACATTAATTGCGTTGCGCTCACTGCCCGC
TTTCCAGTCGGGAAACCTGTCGTGCCAGCTGCATTAATGAATCGGCCAACGCGCGGGGAGAGGCGGTTTG
CGTATTGGGCGCTCTTCCGCTTCCTCGCTCACTGACTCGCTGCGCTCGGTCGTTCGGCTGCGGCGAGCGG
TATCAGCTCACTCAAAGGCGGTAATACGGTTATCCACAGAATCAGGGGATAACGCAGGAAAGAACATGTG
AGCAAAAGGCCAGCAAAAGGCCAGGAACCGTAAAAAGGCCGCGTTGCTGGCGTTTTTCCATAGGCTCCGC
CCCCCTGACGAGCATCACAAAAATCGACGCTCAAGTCAGAGGTGGCGAAACCCGACAGGACTATAAAGAT
ACCAGGCGTTTCCCCCTGGAAGCTCCCTCGTGCGCTCTCCTGTTCCGACCCTGCCGCTTACCGGATACCT
GTCCGCCTTTCTCCCTTCGGGAAGCGTGGCGCTTTCTCATAGCTCACGCTGTAGGTATCTCAGTTCGGTG
TAGGTCGTTCGCTCCAAGCTGGGCTGTGTGCACGAACCCCCCGTTCAGCCCGACCGCTGCGCCTTATCCG
GTAACTATCGTCTTGAGTCCAACCCGGTAAGACACGACTTATCGCCACTGGCAGCAGCCACTGGTAACAG
GATTAGCAGAGCGAGGTATGTAGGCGGTGCTACAGAGTTCTTGAAGTGGTGGCCTAACTACGGCTACACT
AGAAGAACAGTATTTGGTATCTGCGCTCTGCTGAAGCCAGTTACCTTCGGAAAAAGAGTTGGTAGCTCTT
GATCCGGCAAACAAACCACCGCTGGTAGCGGTGGTTTTTTTGTTTGCAAGCAGCAGATTACGCGCAGAAA
AAAAGGATCTCAAGAAGATCCTTTGATCTTTTCTACGGGGTCTGACGCTCAGTGGAACGAAAACTCACGT
TAAGGGATTTTGGTCATGAGATTATCAAAAAGGATCTTCACCTAGATCCTTTTAAATTAAAAATGAAGTT
TTAAATCAATCTAAAGTATATATGAGTAAACTTGGTCTGACAGTTACCAATGCTTAATCAGTGAGGCACC
TATCTCAGCGATCTGTCTATTTCGTTCATCCATAGTTGCCTGACTCCCCGTCGTGTAGATAACTACGATA
CGGGAGGGCTTACCATCTGGCCCCAGTGCTGCAATGATACCGCGAGACCCACGCTCACCGGCTCCAGATT
TATCAGCAATAAACCAGCCAGCCGGAAGGGCCGAGCGCAGAAGTGGTCCTGCAACTTTATCCGCCTCCAT
CCAGTCTATTAATTGTTGCCGGGAAGCTAGAGTAAGTAGTTCGCCAGTTAATAGTTTGCGCAACGTTGTT
GCCATTGCTACAGGCATCGTGGTGTCACGCTCGTCGTTTGGTATGGCTTCATTCAGCTCCGGTTCCCAAC
GATCAAGGCGAGTTACATGATCCCCCATGTTGTGCAAAAAAGCGGTTAGCTCCTTCGGTCCTCCGATCGT
TGTCAGAAGTAAGTTGGCCGCAGTGTTATCACTCATGGTTATGGCAGCACTGCATAATTCTCTTACTGTC
ATGCCATCCGTAAGATGCTTTTCTGTGACTGGTGAGTACTCAACCAAGTCATTCTGAGAATAGTGTATGC
GGCGACCGAGTTGCTCTTGCCCGGCGTCAATACGGGATAATACCGCGCCACATAGCAGAACTTTAAAAGT
GCTCATCATTGGAAAACGTTCTTCGGGGCGAAAACTCTCAAGGATCTTACCGCTGTTGAGATCCAGTTCG
ATGTAACCCACTCGTGCACCCAACTGATCTTCAGCATCTTTTACTTTCACCAGCGTTTCTGGGTGAGCAA
AAACAGGAAGGCAAAATGCCGCAAAAAAGGGAATAAGGGCGACACGGAAATGTTGAATACTCATACTCTT
CCTTTTTCAATATTATTGAAGCATTTATCAGGGTTATTGTCTCATGAGCGGATACATATTTGAATGTATT
TAGAAAAATAAACAAATAGGGGTTCCGCGCACATTTCCCCGAAAAGTGCCACCTGACGTCGACGGATCGG
GAGATCTCCCGATCCCCTATGGTGCACTCTCAGTACAATCTGCTCTGATGCCGCATAGTTAAGCCAGTAT
CTGCTCCCTGCTTGTGTGTTGGAGGTCGCTGAGTAGTGCGCGAGCAAAATTTAAGCTACAACAAGGCAAG
GCTTGACCGACAATTGCATGAAGAATCTGCTTAGGGTTAGGCGTTTTGCGCTGCTTCGCGATGTACGGGC
CAGATATACGCGTTGACATTGATTATTGACTAGTTATTAATAGTAATCAATTACGGGGTCATTAGTTCAT
AGCCCATATATGGAGTTCCGCGTTACATAACTTACGGTAAATGGCCCGCCTGGCTGACCGCCCAACGACC
CCCGCCCATTGACGTCAATAATGACGTATGTTCCCATAGTAACGCCAATAGGGACTTTCCATTGACGTCA
ATGGGTGGAGTATTTACGGTAAACTGCCCACTTGGCAGTACATCAAGTGTATCATATGCCAAGTACGCCC
CCTATTGACGTCAATGACGGTAAATGGCCCGCCTGGCATTATGCCCAGTACATGACCTTATGGGACTTTC
CTACTTGGCAGTACATCTACGTATTAGTCATCGCTATTACCATGGTGATGCGGTTTTGGCAGTACATCAA
TGGGCGTGGATAGCGGTTTGACTCACGGGGATTTCCAAGTCTCCACCCCATTGACGTCAATGGGAGTTTG
TTTTGGCACCAAAATCAACGGGACTTTCCAAAATGTCGTAACAACTCCGCCCCATTGACGCAAATGGGCG
GTAGGCGTGTACGGTGGGAGGTCTATATAAGCAGAGCTCTCTGGCTAACTAGAGAACCCACTGCTTACTG
GCTTATCGAAATTAATACGACTCACTATAGGGATAATAGACCCAAGCTGGCTAGATTAAGCGTCTGATGA
GTCCGTGAGGACGAAACCCGGCGTACCGGGTCACGCTTAACAACAAAACCAGAGAAGAAAAAGACAGCGT
CAATTGCAAAGCAAAAATGTAACACCCCTACAATGGATGCCGACAAGATTGTGTTCAAAGTCAATAATCA
GGTGGTCTCTTTGAAGCCTGAGATTATCGTGGATCAATATGAGTACAAGTACCCTGCCATCAAGGATTTG
AAAAAGCCTTGTATCACCCTAGGGAAAGCCCCCGACTTGAACAAAGCATACAAATCAGTTTTATCAGGCA
TGAATGCCGCCAAACTTGATCCGGATGATGTATGCTCCTACTTGGCAGCAGCAATGCAGTTCTTTGAGGG
GACATGTCCGGAAGACTGGACCAGCTATGGAATCCTGATTGCACGAAAAGGAGATAGGATCACCCCAAAC
TCTCTAGTGGAGATAAAGCGTACTGATGTAGAAGGGAATTGGGCTCTGACAGGAGGCATGGAATTGACAA
GGGACCCCACTGTCTCTGAACATGCATCTTTAGTCGGTCTTCTCCTGAGTCTGTACAGGTTGAGCAAAAT
ATCAGGACAGAACACTGGTAACTATAAGACAAACATTGCAGATAGGATAGAGCAGATTTTCGAGACAGCA
CCTTTTGTTAAGATCGTGGAACACCATACCCTAATGACAACTCACAAGATGTGTGCTAATTGGAGTACTA
TACCGAACTTCAGATTTTTGGCCGGAACCTACGACATGTTTTTCTCACGGATTGAGCATCTATATTCGGC
AATCAGAGTGGGCACAGTCGTCACCGCTTATGAAGACTGCTCAGGACTGGTATCGTTTACAGGGTTCATA
AAGCAGATCAATCTCACCGCAAGGGAAGCAATACTATATTTCTTCCACAAGAACTTTGAGGAAGAGATAA
GAAGAATGTTCGAGCCAGGGCAAGAGACAGCTGTTCCTCACTCTTATTTCATCCACTTCCGTTCACTAGG
CTTGAGTGGGAAGTCTCCTTATTCATCGAATGCTGTCGGTCATGTGTTCAATCTCATTCACTTTGTTGGA
TGCTACATGGGTCAAGTCAGATCTCTAAATGCGACGGTTATTGCTGCATGTGCCCCTCATGAGATGTCTG
TTCTAGGGGGCTATTTGGGAGAGGAATTCTTCGGAAAAGGGACATTTGAAAGAAGGTTCTTCAGAGACGA
GAAAGAACTTCAAGAATATGAGGCGGCTGAACTAACAAAGTCCGACGTGGCACTGGCAGATGACGGAACC
GTCAACTCTGATGACGAGGACTATTTCTCTGGTGAAACCAGAAGTCCAGAAGCTGTCTATACTCGAATCA
TGATGAATGGAGGTCGACTGAAGAGATCTCATATACGGAGATATGTCTCAGTCAGTTCCAATCATCAAGC
CCGTCCAAACTCATTCGCCGAATTTTTAAACAAGACGTATTCGAATGACTCATAAGGAGTTGATTGACAG
GGTGCCAGAAATCTATAGATTGTATATATCCATCATGAAAAAAACTAACACTCCTCCTTTCAAACCATCC
CAAATATGAGCAAGATCTTTGTTAATCCGAGTGCAATCAGAGCCGGTCTGGCCGATCTTGAGATGGCCGA
AGAGACTGTTGATCTGATCAACAGAAACATAGAAGACAATCAGGCTCATCTCCAGGGAGAACCCATAGAA
GTGGACAACCTCCCTGAGGACATGAAGCGACTTCACCTGGACGATGAAAAATCGTCCAACCTTGGTGAGA
TGGTTAGGGTGGGAGAAGGCAAGTATCGAGAGGACTTTCAGATGGATGAGGGAGAGGACCCCAACCTCCT
GTTCCAATCGTACCTGGATAATGTTGGAGTCCAAATAGTCAGACAAATGAGGTCAGGAGAGAGATTCCTC
AAGATATGGTCACAGACCGTAGAGGAAATTGTATCCTATGTCACGGTCAACTTTCCTAACCCTCCAAGAA
GGTCTTCGGAGGATAAATCAACCCAGACTACTGGCAGAGAGCTCAAGAAGGAGACAACGTCTGCTTTCTC
TCAGAGAGAAAGCCAACCTTCGAAAGCTAGGATGGTGGCTCAAGTTGCCCCTGGTCCTCCAGCCCTTGAA
TGGTCAGCCACCAATGAAGAAGATGATCTATCAGTAGAGGCTGAGATCGCTCATCAGATTGCTGAAAGCT
TTTCCAAGAAGTACAAGTTTCCCTCCCGATCTTCAGGAATATTCTTGTATAATTTTGAGCAACTGAAGAT
GAACCTTGATGACATAGTTAAAGAGGCAAAAAATGTACCGGGCGTGACCCGTCTGGCCCATGATGGATCC
AAAATCCCCCTGAGATGCGTACTGGGATGGGTCGCTTTGGCTAATTCCAAAAAATTCCAATTACTAGTCG
AGGCTGACAAGCTAAGCAAAATCATGCAAGATGATTTGAATCGCTATACATCCTGCTAACCGAGTTTTCG
AACTCAGTCCCTCCAGATAATGAAAACTGAGATGTTATGGAGTAGACATGAAAAAAACAGGCAACACCAC
TGATAAAATGAACGTTCTACGCAAGATAGTGAAAAAATGTAGGGATGAGGACACTCAAAAGCCCTCTCCT
GTGTCAGCCCCTCCGTATGACGATGACCTGTGGCTTCCACCTCCTGAATATGTCCCGCTGAAAGAACTCA
CAAGCAAGAAGAACATGAGGAACTTTTGTGTCAACGGGGAGGTTAAAGCGTGTAGCCCAAATGGTTACTC
ATTCAGGATTTTGCGGCACATTCTGAGATCATTCAACGAGATATACTCTGGGAATCATAGGATGATTGGG
TTAGTCAAAATTGTTGTTGGACTAGCTTTATCAGGAGCTCCAGTACCTGAGGGCATGAACTGGGTATACA
AATTGAGGAGAACCCTTATATTCCAGTGGGCTGATTCCAGGGGCCCTCTTGAAGGGGAGGAGTTAGATTA
CTCTCAAGAGATCACTTGGGATGATGATACTGAATTCGTCGGATTGCAAATAAGAGTGAGCGCAAGACAA
TGTCATATTCAAGGCAGGATCTGGTGTATCAACACGAACTCGAGGGCATGTCAACTATGGTCTGACATGT
CTCTTCAGACACAAAGGTCTGAAGAGGACAAAGACTCTTCTCTGCTTCTAGAATAATCAGATTATATCCT
GCAAGTGTATCACTTGTTTACCTCTGGAGGAGAGAGCATACAGGCTTGACTCCGATCCTTGGGAGCAATA
GAACAAAAAAACACACGTTATGGTGCCGTTAAATCGCTGCATTTTATCAAAGTCAAGTTGATAACCTTTA
CATTTTGAGCCTCTTGGATGTGAAAAAAACTATTAACATCCCTCAAAAGACCCCGGGAAAGCCACCATGG
CTTCTAACTTTACTCAGTTCGTTCTCGTCGACAATGGCGGAACTGGCGACGTGACTGTCGCCCCAAGCAA
CTTCGCTAACGGGATCGCTGAATGGATCAGCTCTAACTCGCGTTCACAGGCTTACAAAGTAACCTGTAGC
GTTCGTCAGAGCTCTGCGCAGAATCGCAAATACACCATCAAAGTCGAGGTGCCTAAAGGCGCCTGGCGTT
CGTACTTAAATATGGAACTAACCATTCCAATTTTCGCCACGAATTCCGACTGCGAGCTTATTGTTAAGGC
AATGCAAGGTCTCCTAAAAGATGGAAACCCGATTCCCTCAGCAATCGCAGCAAACTCCGGCATCTACGGA
GGATCGGGCGGAATGGTGAGCAAGGGCGAAGCCGTTATTAAGGAATTTATGCGTTTTAAAGTTCATATGG
AAGGTTCTATGAATGGGCATGAATTTGAAATTGAAGGGGAAGGAGAAGGTCGGCCATATGAAGGAACACA
AACGGCTAAACTCAAAGTCACTAAAGGCGGACCATTGCCGTTTTCTTGGGATATCTTGAGCCCACAATTT
ATGTATGGTAGTCGCGCATTTACGAAACATCCAGCAGATATACCTGATTATTACAAACAATCATTTCCTG
AAGGATTTAAATGGGATCGGGTTATGAATTTTGAAGATGGTGGTGCAGTTACGGTAACACAAGATACTTC
ACTTGAAGATGGTACACTTATTTATAAAGTCAAACTCCGGGGTACAAATTTTCCCCCAGATGGACCTGTC
ATGCAAAAGAAAACTATGGGTTGGGAAGCCTCAACTGAAAGACTTTATCCTGAAGATGGTGTCCTCAAAG
GGGATATCAAAATGGCTTTGAGATTAAAAGATGGTGGCCGGTATCTTGCCGATTTTAAAACTACCTATAA
AGCCAAGAAACCAGTCCAAATGCCAGGTGCATATAATGTTGACCGGAAATTAGATATTACATCCCACAAT
GAAGATTACACAGTTGTAGAGCAATATGAGCGGAGCGAAGGTAGACATTCTACTGGCGGAATGGATGAAC
TGTACAAGTCCGGTTTGAGGTCAAGAGAAGAAGAGGAGGAGACTGACTCCCGAATGCCGCACTTGGACTC
ACCAGGGAGTAGTCAGCCTAGACGCAGTTTTCTGAGCCGCGTGATAAGAGCCGCCCTGCCCCTTCAGTTG
CTGCTTCTCCTGCTTCTCTTGCTCGCGTGTCTGCTCCCCGCATCTGAAGATGATTACTCCTGTACCCAGG
CTAACAACTTCGCACGATCATTTTATCCTATGTTGAGATATACCAACGGACCCCCTCCTACATAAAACCT
ACAAACGGGTGGAGGATCACCCCACCCGACACTTCACAATCAAGGGGTACAATACACAAGGGTGGAGGAA
CACCCCACCCTCCAGACACATTACACAGAAATCCAATCAAACAGAAGCACCATCAGGGCTTCTGCTACCA
AATTTATCTCAAAAAACTACAACAAGGAATCACCATCAGGGATTCCCTGTGCAATATACGTCAAACGAGG
GCCACGACGGGAGGACGATCACGCCTCCCGAATATCGGCATGTCTGGCTTTCGAATTCAGTGCGTGGAGC
ATCAGCCCACGCAGCCAATCAGAGTCGGTTCGAATTCTGCAGTCGACGGTACCGCGGGTCCTGCAGGATC
CATCCGCGGTAGCTTTTCAGTCGAGAAAAAAACTGTAGACCAAAAGAACAACTAGCAACACTTCTCATCC
AGAGACCCATATCAAGATGCTAGATCCGGGAGAGGTTTATGATGACCCTATTGATCCAATTGAGTCAGAG
GCTGAACCCAGAGGAACCCCCACTGTCCCCAACATCTTGAGGAACTCCGACTACAATCTCAATTCTCCTT
TGATAGAGGATCCTGCCAAACTAATGTTAGAATGGTTGAAGACAGGGAACAGACCTTATCGGATGACTTT
GACAGACAATTGCTCCAGGTCTTACAAAGTTTTGAAAGATTATTTCAAGAAAGTAGATTTGGGTTCTCTC
AAAGTGGGCGGAACTGCTGCACAGTCAATGGTTTCTCTCTGGTTGTGTGGTGCCCACTCTGAATCAAACA
GGAGCCGGAGATGTATAACCGACTTGGCCCATTTCTATTCCAAGTCATCCCCCATAGAGAAGCTATTGAA
TTGTACGCTAGGAAACAGAGGCCTGAGAATCCCACCAGAGGGGGTGTTAAATTGCCTCGAGAGGGTCAAT
TATGACAAGGCATTTGGGAGGTATCTGGCCAACACGTATTCCTCTTACTTGTTTTTCCATGTAATCACCT
TATACATGAATGCCTTAGACTGGGAAGAGGAAAAGACCATCCTGGCATTATGGAAAGATATAACCTCAGT
GGATACCGAGAAGGACTTGGTCAAATTCAAAGATCAAATATGGGGACTGTTGATTGTGACAAAGGACTTT
GTTTACTCTCAGAGTTCAAACTGTCTTTTTGACAGAAACTACACACTGATGCTAAAGGATCTTTTCTTGT
CTCGATTCAACTCCTTAATGATTCTGCTTTCTCCCCCTGAGCCCCGATACTCAGATGACTTAATATCTCA
GCTGTGCCAGCTATACATCGCTGGGGATCAAGTCTTGTCCATGTGTGGGAACTCCGGCTATGAAGTCATC
AAAATATTGGAGCCATATGTCGTGAACAGTTTGGTCCAGAGGGCAGAGAAGTTTAGGCCTCTCATCCACC
CCTTGGGAGACTTTCCTATGTTCATAAAAGACAAGGTGAATCAACTTGAAGGGACTTTTGGTCCCAGTGC
AAAGAGGTTTTTTAGGGTTTTAGATCAATTCGACAACATACATGACTTAGTATTTGTGTATGGCTGTTAC
AGACATTGGGGGCACCCCTATATAGATTATCGGAAGGGTCTGTCGAAACTATATGATCAAGTTCACATTA
AGAAAGTAATAGATAAGTCCTACCAGGAGTGTTTAGCAAGTGACTTGGCCAGAAGGATCCTCAGATGGGG
ATTTGACAAGTACTCCAAATGGTATCTAGATTCGAGATTCCTTGCCCGAGACCACCCCTTGACTCCTTAT
GTCAAGACCCAAACATGGCCACCCAAACATATAGTAGACTTGGTGGGGGACACATGGCATAAGCTCCCGA
TCACGCAGATCTTTGAAATTCCTGAATCAATGGACCCGTCAGAGATACTGGATGACAAATCACATTCTTT
CACCAGAACAAGGTTAGCTTCTTGGCTGTCAGAGAACCGAGGGGGGCCTGTTCCTAGCGAGAAGGTCATT
ATCACGGCCCTGTCTAAGCCACCTGTCAATCCCCGAGAGTTTTTGAAATCTATAGACCTCGGAGGATTGC
CAGATGAGGATTTGATAATTGGCCTCAAACCAAAGGAACGGGAGTTGAAGATCGAGGGCCGATTCTTTGC
TCTAATGTCATGGAATCTAAGATTATATTTTGTCATCACCGAAAAGCTCTTGGCCAACTACATTTTGCCA
CTTTTTGACGCACTGACTATGACAGACAACCTGAACAAGGTGTTCAAAAAGTTGATCGACAGGGTCACCG
GGCAAGGGCTTTTGGACTATTCTAGGGTCACATACGCATTTCACCTGGACTATGAGAAATGGAACAATCA
TCAAAGATTGGAGTCAACAGAGGATGTATTCTCTGTCCTAGATCAGGTGTTTGGATTGAAGAGGGTGTTT
TCTAGAACACACGAGTTTTTTCAGAAGTCCTGGATCTATTATTCAGACAGATCAGACCTCATTGGGTTAT
GGGAGGACCAAATATATTGCTTGGATATGTCTAACGGCCCAACCTGCTGGAATGGCCAAGATGGCGGGCT
AGAGGGCTTGCGGCAGAAGGGCTGGAGTCTAGTCAGTTTATTAATGATAGATAGAGAATCTCAAACCAGG
AACACAAGAACCAAGATACTAGCTCAAGGAGACAACCAGGTTCTGTGTCCTACATACATGTTGTCACCGG
GATTGTCTCAAGAGGGGCTTCTCTATGAGTTAGAGAGCATATCAAGGAATGCACTCTCAATATACCGAGC
TATCGAGGAAGGAGCATCTAAGCTGGGGCTGATCATCAAGAAGGAAGAGACCATGTGTAGTTATGACTTT
CTCATATATGGGAAGACCCCCTTATTTCGAGGCAACATATTGGTGCCTGAATCCAAAAGATGGGCCCGAG
TCTCTTGCATCTCTAACGACCAAATAGTCAACCTCGCCAATATAATGTCGACAGTATCCACCAATGCGCT
GACAGTGGCACAACACTCTCAATCTCTGATCAAACCTATGAGGGATTTTCTGCTCATGTCAGTACAGGCA
GTTTTCCACTACCTGTTGTTTAGCCCAATCCTAAAAGGCAGAGTTTATAAGATTCTGAGTGCTGAAGGGG
AGAGCTTTCTCCTAGCCATGTCGCGGATAATCTACCTAGATCCTTCTTTGGGAGGGGTGTCTGGAATGTC
TCTCGGGAGGTTCCATATACGTCAGTTCTCAGACCCTGTCTCTGAAGGGTTGTCATTCTGGAGAGAGATC
TGGTTAGGCTCTCATGAGTCCTGGATTCACGCGTTGTGTCAGGAGGCCGGGAACCCCGATCTTGGAGAGA
GAACACTCGAGAGCTTCACTCGCCTTTTAGAAGATCCTACTACCTTAAATATCAAAGGAGGGGCCAGCCC
TACCATTCTACTCAAGGATGCTATCAGAAAGGCTCTGTACGACGAGGTGGACAAGGTGGAAAATTCAGAG
TTTCGAGAGGCAATCCTGCTGTCCAAGACCCATAGAGATAACTTTATACTCTTTTTAAAATCTGTTGAGC
CTCTGTTCCCTCGATTTCTCAGTGAGCTCTTCAGTTCGTCTTTCTTGGGAATACCGGAGTCAATCATTGG
ACTGATACAAAACTCCCGGACAATAAGAAGGCAGTTTAGAAAGAGTCTCTCAAGAACTTTAGAAGAGTCC
TTCTACAACTCAGAGATCCACGGGATTAATCGGATAACCCAGACACCTCAAAGGGTCGGAAGGGTGTGGC
CTTGCTCTTCAGAGAGGGCAGATCTACTTAGGGAGATCTCTTGGGGGAGGAAAGTGGTAGGCACGACAGT
TCCTCACCCTTCCGAGATGTTGGAGTTGTTTCCCAAATCCTCCATTTCCTGCACTTGTGGAGCAACAGGG
GGAGGCAATCCTAGAGTCTCTGTATCAGTACTCCCGTCCTTCGATCAGTCATTTTTCTCACGGGGCCCCC
TAAAGGGATACTTGGGCTCGTCCACCTCCATGTCAACCCAGCTATTCCATGCATGGGAAAAAGTCACTAA
TGTTCATGTGGTGAAAAGGGCTCTATCGTTAAAAGAATCTATAAACTGGTTCATCAATAGGAATTCCAAT
TTGGCTCAAACTCTAATTGGAAACATCATGTCTCTGACAGGCCCTGATTTCCCTCTAGAAGAGGCCCCTG
TTTTCAAACGGACAGGGTCAGCCTTGCATAGGTTCAAGTCTGCCAGATACAGCGAAGGAGGGTATTCTTC
TGTTTGCCCTAACCTTCTCTCCCATATCTCTGTTAGTACAGACACTATGTCTGATTTGACCCAAAACGGG
AAGAACTATGATTTCATGTTTCAGCCATTGATGCTTTATGCGCAAACATGGACATCGGAACTGGTACAGA
GGGATACAAGACTTAGAGACTCCACGTTTCACTGGCACCTTCGGTGCAACAGATGTGTGAGGCCCATTGA
TGATATAACACTGGAAACTTCTCAGATCTTCGAGTTCCCGGATGTGTCAAAAAGGATATCCAGGATGGTT
TCTGGAGCTGTCCCTCAATTTCAGAAGCTTCCTGATATCCGTCTAAGACCAGGTGATTTTGAATCCCTAA
GTGGTAGAGAAAAGTCTCGCCATATAGGGTCAGCTCAGGGGCTCTTATACTCAATCTTAGTAGCAATTCA
CGACTCAGGATACAATGATGGGACCATCTTCCCTGTCAACATATACGGCAAAGTTTCCCCCAGAGACTAT
TTGAGAGGGCTTGCAAGAGGGATCTTGATAGGGTCCTCGATTTGCTTCTTGACACGAATGACAAATATTA
ACATTAACAGACCTCTTGAATTGATCTCAGGGGTAATTTCCTATATTCTCCTGAGGCTGGATAATCATCC
CTCTCTGTATATAATGCTTAGAGAACCGTCTCTTAGAGGAGAAATATTCTCTATCCCTCAGAAAATCCCC
GCCGCTTACCCAACCACTATGAGAGAAGGCAACAGATCGATTTTGTGTTACCTCCAACACGTGCTACGCT
ATGAGCGAGAGGCAATCACGGCGTCCCCGGAGAATGACTGGCTGTGGATCTTCTCAGACTTCAGAAGTGT
GAAAATGACGTACTTGACCCTCATTACCTACCAGTCTCACCTCCTACTCCAGAGGGTTGAGAGAAACTTG
TCTAAGAGTATGAGAGCTACTCTGCGACAAATGAGTTCCTTAATGAGGCAAGTGCTGGGTGGGCACGGAG
AAGATACCTTGGAGTCAGACGATGACATTCAACGATTACTAAAAGACTCTTTGCGAAAGACAAGGTGGGT
GGATCAAGAGGTGCGCCATGCAGCTAGAACCATGAATGGAGATTACAGCCCCGACAAGAAAGTATCCCAC
AAGGCAGGATGTTCAGAATGGGTCTGCTCTGCTCAACAGATTGCCGTCTCCACCTCAGCCAACCCGGCCC
CTGTCTCAGAGCTTGACATTAGGGCCCTCTCTAAGAGGTTTCAAAACCCCTTGATCTCGGGCCTGAGAGT
GGTTCAGTGGGCAACCGGTGCCCATTATAAGCTTAAGCCTATTCTAGATGATCTAAATGTTTTCCCATCT
CTCTGTCTTGTAATTGGAGACGGGTCAGGGGGAATATCAAGGGCAGTTCTCAACATGTTTCCAGATTCTA
AGCTTGTGTTCAACAGCCTATTGGAGGTGAATGATCTGATGGCTTCCGGAACACATCCACTGCCTCCTTC
AGCAATCATGAGTGGAGGAGATGACATCATCTCCAGAGTGATAGACTTTGACTCAATATGGGAGAAACCG
TCCGACCTGAGGAACTCGGCCACCTGGAGATACTTCCAGTCGGTTCAAAAACAGGTCAACATGTCGTATG
ACCTCATTATTTGTGATGCAGAAGTTACTGATATTGCATCTATCAACCGGATAACTCTGTTGATGTCTGA
TTTCGCATTGTCTATAGATGGACCACTTTATCTGGTCTTCAAAACTTACGGGACTATGCTAGTAAACCCG
GACTATAAAGCTATTCAACATCTGTCAAGAGCGTTCCCTTCGGTCACAGGGTTTGTAACCCAAGTAACTT
CATCCTTTTCTTCTGAGCTATACCTCCGGTTCTCTAAACGAGGAAAGTTTTTCAGGGACGCCGAGTACTT
GACCTCTTCCACCCTTCGAGAGATGAGCCTTGTGTTGTTCAATTGCAGCAGCCCCAAAAGTGAGATGCAG
AGAGCTCGTTCCTTAAACTATCAAGACCTGGTAAGGGGATTTCCTGAAGAGATCATATCAAATCCTTACA
ACGAAATGATCATAACTCTGATTGACAATGATGTAGAGTCCTTCCTAGTCCACAAGATGGTGGATGATCT
TGAGCTACAGAGGGGAACTCTGTCTAAAGTGGCTATCATTATATCCATCATGATCGTTTTTTCCAATAGA
GTCTTCAACATTTCCAAACCTTTGACTGACCCCTTGTTCTACCCCCCATCTGATCCTAAAATCCTGAGGC
ACTTCAACATATGTTGCAGTACTATGATGTATCTATCTACCGCTTTAGGCGACGTCCCTAACTTCGCAAG
ACTTCATGACCTGTATAACAGACCTATAACTTGTTACTTCAGAAAACAAGTTATTCGAGGGAATATTTAT
CTATCTTGGAGTTGGTCCGATGATACCCCAGTGTTCAAGAGAGTAGCCTGTAATTCTAGCTTGAGTCTGT
CATCTCACTGGATCAGGTTGATCTACAAGATAGTGAAGACTACCAGACTCATTGGCAGCATAAAAGACCT
ATCAGGAGAGGTAGAACGACATCTTCATGGGTATAACAGATGGATCACCCTCGAGGATATCCGATCTAGA
TCATCCCTACTAGACTACAGTTGCCTGTGAACCGGATACTCCTGGAAGCCTGCCCATGCTAAGACTCTTG
TGTGATGTATCTTGAAAAAAACAAGATCCTAAATCTGAACCTTTGGTTGTTTGATTGTTTTTCTCATTTT
TGTTGTTTATTTGTTAAGCGTGGGTCGGCATGGCATCTCCACCTCCTCGCGGTCCGACCTGGGCATCCGA
AGGAGGACGCACGTCCACTCGGATGGCTAAGGGAGAGCCAAATCAACCTCTGGATTACAAAATTTGTGAA
AGATTGACTGGTATTCTTAACTATGTTGCTCCTTTTACGCTATGTGGATACGCTGCTTTAATGCCTTTGT
ATCATGCTATTGCTTCCCGTATGGCTTTCATTTTCTCCTCCTTGTATAAATCCTGGTTAGTTCTTGCCAC
GGCGGAACTCATCGCCGCCTGCCTTGCCCGCTGCTGGACAGGGGCTCGGCTGTTGGGCACTGACAATTCC
GTGGCTAGCATAACCCCTTGGGGCCTCTAAACGGGTCTTGAGGGGTTTTTTGAATTCTGTGGAATGTGTG
TCAGTTAGGGTGTGGAAAGTCCCCAGGCTCCCCAGCAGGCAGAAGTATGCAAAGCATGCATCTCAATTAG
TCAGCAACCAGGTGTGGAAAGTCCCCAGGCTCCCCAGCAGGCAGAAGTATGCAAAGCATGCATCTCAATT
AGTCAGCAACCATAGTCCCGCCCCTAACTCCGCCCATCCCGCCCCTAACTCCGCCCAGTTCCGCCCATTC
TCCGCCCCATGGCTGACTAATTTTTTTTATTTATGCAGAGGCCGAGGCCGCCTCTGCCTCTGAGCTATTC
CAGAAGTAGTGAGGAGGCTTTTTTGGAGGCCTAGGCT
Features (pLannotate 1.2.2; 27 found; start..end, strand, type, name):
     43..164     +  polyA_signal   SV40 poly(A) signal: SV40 polyadenylation signal
    235..257     -  protein_bind   lac operator (fragment): The lac repressor binds to the lac operator to inhibit transcription in E. coli. This inhibition can be relieved by adding lactose or isopropyl-β-D-thiogalactopyranoside (IPTG). lac repressor encoded by lacI
    261..291     -  promoter       lac promoter: promoter for the E. coli lac operon
    306..327     -  protein_bind   CAP binding site: CAP binding activates transcription in the presence of cAMP. E. coli catabolite activator protein
    340..432     -  CDS            lacI (fragment): lac repressor; lacI; The lac repressor binds to the lac operator to inhibit transcription in E. coli. This inhibition can be relieved by adding lactose or isopropyl-β-D-thiogalactopyranoside (IPTG).
    615..1203    -  rep_origin     ori: high-copy-number ColE1/pMB1/pBR322/pUC origin of replication
   1374..2234    -  CDS            AmpR: β-lactamase; bla; confers resistance to ampicillin, carbenicillin, and related antibiotics
   2235..2339    -  promoter       AmpR promoter: bla
   2398..2450    -  misc_feature   bom (fragment): basis of mobility region from pBR322
   2605..2984    +  enhancer       CMV enhancer: human cytomegalovirus immediate early enhancer
   2985..3188    +  promoter       CMV promoter: human cytomegalovirus (CMV) immediate early promoter
   3184..3217    +  LTR            5' LTR (truncated) (fragment): truncated 5' long terminal repeat (LTR) from HIV-1
   3233..3251    +  promoter       T7 promoter: promoter for bacteriophage T7 RNA polymerase
   3282..3307    +  misc_RNA       sTRSV HHRz (fragment): hammerhead ribozyme from the tobacco ringspot virus satellite RNA (Khvorova et al., 2003)
   3393..4742    +  CDS            N: NCAP_RABVH - Experimental evidence at protein level: Swiss-Prot protein existence level 1. Encapsidates the genome in a ratio of one protein N per nine ribonucleotides, protecting it from nucleases. If expressed without protein P it binds non-specifically RNA and therefore can bind it's own mRNA. Interaction with protein P abolishes any non-specific RNA binding, and prevents phosphorylation. The soluble N-P complex encapsidates specifically the genomic RNA, with protein N protecting the genome like a pearl necklace. The encapsidated genomic RNA is termed the nucleocapsid (NC) and serves as tem
   4836..5726    +  CDS            P: PHOSP_RABVC - Experimental evidence at protein level: Swiss-Prot protein existence level 1. Non catalytic polymerase cofactor and regulatory protein that plays a role in viral transcription and replication. Stabilizes the RNA polymerase L to the N-RNA template and binds the soluble protein N, preventing it from encapsidating non-genomic RNA. Also inhibits host IFN-alpha and IFN-beta signaling by binding and retaining phosphorylated STAT1 in the cytoplasm or by inhibiting the DNA binding of STAT1 in the nucleus. Might be involved, through interaction with host dynein, in intracellular microtubu
   5818..6423    +  CDS            M: MATRX_RABVH - Experimental evidence at protein level: Swiss-Prot protein existence level 1. Plays a major role in assembly, budding and uncoating of virion after membrane fusion. Completely covers the ribonucleoprotein coil and keep it in condensed bullet-shaped form. Inhibits viral transcription and stimulates replication. Plays a major role in early induction of TRAIL-mediated apoptosis in infected neurons. From Rabies virus (strain HEP-Flury) (RABV).
   6647..6997    +  CDS            CAPSD_BPMS2 (fragment): Experimental evidence at protein level: Swiss-Prot protein existence level 1. Acts as a translational repressor of viral replicase synthesis late in infection. This latter function is the result of capsid protein interaction with an RNA hairpin which contains the replicase ribosome-binding site. From Escherichia phage MS2 (Bacteriophage MS2).
   7013..7708    +  CDS            mScarlet: mScarlet is a basic (constitutively fluorescent) red fluorescent protein published in 2016, derived from synthetic construct. It has moderate acid sensitivity.
   7700..7972    +  CDS            SYNE3 (fragment): SYNE3_HUMAN - Also known as C14orf139 From Homo sapiens (Human).
   8289..8318    +  misc_feature   MCS (fragment): multiple cloning site
   8417..14797   +  CDS            L: L_RABVH - Experimental evidence at protein level: Swiss-Prot protein existence level 1. RNA-directed RNA polymerase that catalyzes the replication of viral genomic RNA. The template is composed of the viral RNA tightly encapsidated by the nucleoprotein (N). The replicase mode is dependent on intracellular N protein concentration. In this mode, the polymerase replicates the whole viral genome without recognizing transcriptional signals, and the replicated genome is not caped or polyadenylated. From Rabies virus (strain HEP-Flury) (RABV).
  14929..15021   +  ncRNA          HDV ribozyme: Accession: RF00094 - Hepatitis delta virus ribozyme
  15021..15178   +  misc_feature   WPRE (fragment): woodchuck hepatitis virus posttranscriptional regulatory element
  15184..15264   +  misc_feature   WPRE (fragment): woodchuck hepatitis virus posttranscriptional regulatory element
  15265..15312   +  terminator     T7 terminator: transcription terminator for bacteriophage T7 RNA polymerase
  15326..8       +  promoter       SV40 promoter (across the origin): SV40 enhancer and early promoter
