[The description below was written by a language model from this plasmid's Addgene catalogue record and pLannotate feature annotations shown in this document.]
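Description:
CVS-N2c-RVdG-MCP:oScarlet:KASH-6xMBS is a genome (rescue) plasmid for glycoprotein-deleted rabies virus of the CVS-N2c strain, a neurotropic vector used for monosynaptic retrograde circuit tracing. It is maintained in E. coli through a ColE1/pUC-type origin with ampicillin resistance. The depositors removed the f1 origin and added an SV40 origin, annotated within the SV40 promoter region, to promote plasmid replication in HEK293T producer cells.

The viral antigenome is placed downstream of both a Pol II promoter and a T7 promoter modified for improved transcription. The catalogue text calls the Pol II promoter CAG, whereas the feature table annotates a CMV enhancer and promoter. A hammerhead ribozyme upstream and a cleavage-enhanced HDV ribozyme downstream trim the transcript to exact genome ends. A minimal WPRE, a T7 terminator and an SV40 poly(A) signal follow, and the depositors intend the WPRE and poly(A) signal to aid nuclear export of the Pol II-driven genome during virus production. The annotated viral genes are N, P, M and L.

The G locus is replaced by a synthetic insert encoding MS2 coat protein (MCP) fused to the red fluorescent protein oScarlet (annotated as mScarlet) and a C-terminal KASH domain matching human SYNE3. Six MS2 binding sites and a SacII cloning site follow the coding sequence. KASH anchors the fusion protein at the outer nuclear membrane, and MCP binds the MBS hairpins in its own transcript, tethering that transcript to the nucleus. A high-complexity barcode library cloned between the SacII sites should therefore be recoverable by single-nucleus as well as single-cell sequencing for scalable connectivity mapping. The sequenced record is slightly longer than the listed total vector size.
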