Addgene plasmid #231011: CVS-N2c-RVdG-MCP:oScarlet:KASH-6xMBS
Purpose: CVS N2c RVdG genome plasmid. Utilizes MS2 tagging to deliver the MCP:oScarlet:KASH transcript to the outer nuclear membrane. Insert high complexity barcode between SacII RE sites distal to 6xMBS site.
Depositing lab: Tomasz Nowakowski. Depositing organization: University of California, San Francisco (UCSF). Publication: High-Complexity Barcoded Rabies Virus for Scalable Circuit Mapping Using Single-Cell and Single-Nucleus Sequencing. Shin D, Urbanek ME, Larson HH, Moussa AJ, Lee KY, Baker DL, Standen-Bloom E, Ramachandran S, Bogdanoff D, Cadwell CR, Nowakowski TJ. bioRxiv [Preprint]. 2024 Dec 11:2024.10.01.616167. doi: 10.1101/2024.10.01.616167. PubMed 39713304.
Backbone
  Vector backbone: Rabies CVS N2c(deltaG)
  Backbone manufacturer: Matthias J. Schnell, Thomas Jefferson University
  Backbone size w/o insert (bp): 13959
  Total vector size (bp): 15287
  Modifications to backbone: T7 promoter includes the ATAAT sequence at the 3' end for improved transcription (Conrad et al., 2020). HDVrz includes supercut "AGGCA" at the 3' end for improved cleavage efficiency (Ghanem et al., 2012). HDVrz is followed by a minimal WPRE element and SV40 polyA signal to promote nuclear export of CAG-driven genome during virus production. SV40 mammalian origin of replication was incorporated to promote plasmid replication in HEK293T. f1 phage-derived origin of replication was removed.
  Vector type: Neurotropic virus
Growth in bacteria
  Bacterial resistance: Ampicillin, 100 μg/mL
  Growth temperature: 30°C
  Growth strain: DH5alpha
  Growth instructions: Due to the size, this plasmid can behave like a low copy number plasmid in DH5alpha. If you experience difficulty, depositors had very good experience with Stellar cells from Takara, growing at 30 °C for 24 h.
  Copy number: High Copy
Gene/Insert
  Gene/Insert name: MCP-oScarlet-KASH-6xMBS-SacIIMCS
  Species: Synthetic
  Insert size (bp): 1705
  Tag / fusion protein: MCP (N terminal on insert); KASH (C terminal on insert)
  Cloning method: Gibson Cloning
  Sequencing primers: 5′ aacatccctcaaaagacc; 3′ ctggatgagaagtgttgc
Terms and licenses: Academic/Nonprofit Terms; Industry Terms: Not Available to Industry
Depositor comments: Please visit https://doi.org/10.1101/2024.10.01.616167 for bioRxiv preprint.
How to cite: CVS-N2c-RVdG-MCP:oScarlet:KASH-6xMBS was a gift from Tomasz Nowakowski (Addgene plasmid # 231011 ; http://n2t.net/addgene:231011 ; RRID:Addgene_231011)
